>Addgene plasmid #227431 | pJL34 | addgene full sequence | sequence record 455970 | Addgene NGS Result
ACAGTATTTGGTATCTGCGCTCTGCTGAAGCCAGTTACCTTCGGAAAAAGAGTTGGTAGCTCTTGATCCG
GCAAACAAACCACCGCTGGTAGCGGTGGTTTTTTTGTTTGCAAGCAGCAGATTACGCGCAGAAAAAAAGG
ATCTCAAGAAGATCCTTTGATCTTTTCTACGGGGTCTGACGCTCATGGAACAATAAACGAAAGGCTCAGT
CGAAAGACTGGGCCTTTCGTTTATCTGTTGTTTGAAAAAAAAAAGCCCCGCGATTGCGGGGCTTTTTTTT
TTCATATGTCTGACCAGGGAAAATAGCCCTCTGACCTGGGGATTTGACTTCCCTATCAGTGATAGAGATA
ATCTGGGAGTCCCTATCAGTGATAGAGAACGCGGTATCGATATGTCGGACCTGGTGCTGGGCCTGGCCAT
CGGCATCGGCTCGGTGGGCGTGGGCATCCTGAACAAGGTGACCGGCGAGATCATCCACAAGAACTCGCGC
ATCTTCCCGGCCGCCCAGGCCGAGAACAACCTGGTGCGCCGCACCAACCGCCAGGGCCGCCGCCTGGCCC
GCCGCAAGAAGCACCGCCGCGTGCGCCTGAACCGCCTGTTCGAGGAGTCGGGCCTGATCACCGACTTCAC
CAAGATCTCGATCAACCTGAACCCGTACCAGCTGCGCGTGAAGGGCCTGACCGACGAGCTGTCGAACGAG
GAGCTGTTCATCGCCCTGAAGAACATGGTGAAGCACCGCGGCATCTCGTACCTGGACGACGCCTCGGACG
ACGGCAACTCGTCGGTGGGCGACTACGCCCAGATCGTGAAGGAGAACTCGAAGCAGCTGGAGACCAAGAC
CCCGGGCCAGATCCAGCTGGAGCGCTACCAGACCTACGGCCAGCTGCGCGGCGACTTCACCGTGGAGAAG
GACGGCAAGAAGCACCGCCTGATCAACGTGTTCCCGACCTCGGCCTACCGCTCGGAGGCCCTGCGCATCC
TGCAGACCCAGCAGGAGTTCAACCCGCAGATCACCGACGAGTTCATCAACCGCTACCTGGAGATCCTGAC
CGGCAAGCGCAAGTACTACCACGGCCCGGGCAACGAGAAGTCGCGCACCGACTACGGCCGCTACCGCACC
TCGGGCGAGACCCTGGACAACATCTTCGGCATCCTGATCGGCAAGTGCACCTTCTACCCGGACGAGTTCC
GCGCCGCCAAGGCCTCGTACACCGCCCAGGAGTTCAACCTGCTGAACGACCTGAACAACCTGACCGTGCC
GACCGAGACCAAGAAGCTGTCGAAGGAGCAGAAGAACCAGATCATCAACTACGTGAAGAACGAGAAGGCC
ATGGGCCCGGCCAAGCTGTTCAAGTACATCGCCAAGCTGCTGTCGTGCGACGTGGCCGACATCAAGGGCT
ACCGCATCGACAAGTCGGGCAAGGCCGAGATCCACACCTTCGAGGCCTACCGCAAGATGAAGACCCTGGA
GACCCTGGACATCGAGCAGATGGACCGCGAGACCCTGGACAAGCTGGCCTACGTGCTGACCCTGAACACC
GAGCGCGAGGGCATCCAGGAGGCCCTGGAGCACGAGTTCGCCGACGGCTCGTTCTCGCAGAAGCAGGTGG
ACGAGCTGGTGCAGTTCCGCAAGGCCAACTCGTCGATCTTCGGCAAGGGCTGGCACAACTTCTCGGTGAA
GCTGATGATGGAGCTGATCCCGGAGCTGTACGAGACCTCGGAGGAGCAGATGACCATCCTGACCCGCCTG
GGCAAGCAGAAGACCACCTCGTCGTCGAACAAGACCAAGTACATCGACGAGAAGCTGCTGACCGAGGAGA
TCTACAACCCGGTGGTGGCCAAGTCGGTGCGCCAGGCCATCAAGATCGTGAACGCCGCCATCAAGGAGTA
CGGCGACTTCGACAACATCGTGATCGAGATGGCCCGCGAGACCAACGAGGACGACGAGAAGAAGGCCATC
CAGAAGATCCAGAAGGCCAACAAGGACGAGAAGGACGCCGCCATGCTGAAGGCCGCCAACCAGTACAACG
GCAAGGCCGAGCTGCCGCACTCGGTGTTCCACGGCCACAAGCAGCTGGCCACCAAGATCCGCCTGTGGCA
CCAGCAGGGCGAGCGCTGCCTGTACACCGGCAAGACCATCTCGATCCACGACCTGATCAACAACTCGAAC
CAGTTCGAGGTGGACGCCATCCTGCCGCTGTCGATCACCTTCGACGACTCGCTGGCCAACAAGGTGCTGG
TGTACGCCACCGCCAACCAGGAGAAGGGCCAGCGCACCCCGTACCAGGCCCTGGACTCGATGGACGACGC
CTGGTCGTTCCGCGAGCTGAAGGCCTTCGTGCGCGAGTCGAAGACCCTGTCGAACAAGAAGAAGGAGTAC
CTGCTGACCGAGGAGGACATCTCGAAGTTCGACGTGCGCAAGAAGTTCATCGAGCGCAACCTGGTGGACA
CCCGCTACGCCTCGCGCGTGGTGCTGAACGCCCTGCAGGAGCACTTCCGCGCCCACAAGATCGACACCAA
GGTGTCGGTGGTGCGCGGCCAGTTCACCTCGCAGCTGCGCCGCCACTGGGGCATCGAGAAGACCCGCGAC
ACCTACCACCACCACGCCGTGGACGCCCTGATCATCGCCGCCTCGTCGCAGCTGAACCTGTGGAAGAAGC
AGAAGAACACCCTGGTGTCGTACTCGGAGGACCAGCTGCTGGACATCGAGACCGGCGAGCTGATCTCGGA
CGACGAGTACAAGGAGTCGGTGTTCAAGGCCCCGTACCAGCACTTCGTGGACACCCTGAAGTCGAAGGAG
TTCGAGGACTCGATCCTGTTCTCGTACCAGGTGGACTCGAAGTTCAACCGCAAGATCTCGGACGCCACCA
TCTACGCCACCCGCCAGGCCAAGGTGGGCAAGGACAAGGCCGACGAGACCTACGTGCTGGGCAAGATCAA
GGACATCTACACCCAGGACGGCTACGACGCCTTCATGAAGATCTACAAGAAGGACAAGTCGAAGTTCCTG
ATGTACCGCCACGACCCGCAGACCTTCGAGAAGGTGATCGAGCCGATCCTGGAGAACTACCCGAACAAGC
AGATCAACGACAAGGGCAAGGAGGTGCCGTGCAACCCGTTCCTGAAGTACAAGGAGGAGCACGGCTACAT
CCGCAAGTACTCGAAGAAGGGCAACGGCCCGGAGATCAAGTCGCTGAAGTACTACGACTCGAAGCTGGGC
AACCACATCGACATCACCCCGAAGGACTCGAACAACAAGGTGGTGCTGCAGTCGGTGTCGCCGTGGCGCG
CCGACGTGTACTTCAACAAGACCACCGGCAAGTACGAGATCCTGGGCCTGAAGTACGCCGACCTGCAGTT
CGACAAGGGCACCGGCACCTACAAGATCTCGCAGGAGAAGTACAACGACATCAAGAAGAAGGAGGGCGTG
GACTCGGACTCGGAGTTCAAGTTCACCCTGTACAAGAACGACCTGCTGCTGGTGAAGGACACCGAGACCA
AGGAGCAGCAGCTGTTCCGCTTCCTGTCGCGCACCATGCCGAAGCAGAAGCACTACGTGGAGCTGAAGCC
GTACGACAAGCAGAAGTTCGAGGGCGGCGAGGCCCTGATCAAGGTGCTGGGCAACGTGGCCAACTCGGGC
CAGTGCAAGAAGGGCCTGGGCAAGTCGAACATCTCGATCTACAAGGTGCGCACCGACGTGCTGGGCAACC
AGCACATCATCAAGAACGAGGGCGACAAGCCGAAGCTGGACTTCTAAATACTCTGGCCATTTTTCTTTAC
CGCCTTTGAGTGAGCTGATACCGCTCGCCGCAGCCGAACGACCGAGCGCAACGCGTGCGGCCGCTGATTA
GCTAAGCAGAAGGCCATCCTGACGGATGGCCTTTTTCTAGAAAAAAAAAAAGCGCCGCAACTGCGGCGCT
TTTTTTTTTTTAATTAAGTGATAGATTGCGATGCGTGTGCTCGGTTGATATAATCTGTCAGATCAGGAGG
ACTTCGCATGTCGCGGTTGGATAAGTCCAAGGTCATCAACTCGGCGCTGGAGCTGCTGAACGAGGTCGGT
ATCGAGGGACTGACCACGCGCAAGTTGGCCCAAAAGCTCGGCGTGGAACAACCGACCCTCTACTGGCACG
TGAAGAACAAGCGCGCGCTGCTGGATGCGTTGGCCATCGAGATGCTGGATCGCCATCACACGCACTTTTG
CCCCCTGGAGGGCGAGAGCTGGCAGGATTTTCTGCGGAACAACGCGAAGTCGTTCCGGTGCGCCCTCCTG
AGCCATCGGGATGGCGCCAAAGTCCACTTGGGCACCCGCCCGACCGAGAAGCAATACGAGACCCTGGAGA
ACCAGCTGGCCTTCCTCTGTCAACAGGGTTTTTCGTTGGAGAACGCCCTGTATGCCCTGTCCGCCGTGGG
ACACTTCACCTTGGGCTGCGTGTTGGAGGATCAGGAACATCAGGTGGCGAAAGAGGAACGGGAGACCCCC
ACGACGGATTCGATGCCCCCGTTGTTGCGCCAGGCGATCGAACTGTTTGACCACCAGGGCGCCGAACCCG
CCTTTTTGTTCGGGCTGGAGCTGATCATCTGCGGGCTGGAAAAGCAACTGAAGTGCGAAAGCGGTTCGTG
ATAACGCCGAAAACCCCGCTTCGGCGGGGTTTTGCCGCGGTCTGCGTTGTCGGGAAGATTTAAAATAAAA
AAGGGGACCTCTAGGGTCCCCAATTAAAGCTTCTACTTGTACAGCTCGTCCATGCCGTACAGGAACAGGT
GGTGGCGGCCCTCGGAGCGCTCGTACTGTTCCACGATGGTGTAGTCCTCGTTGTGGGAGGTGATGTCCAG
CTTGGTGTCCACGTAGTAGTAGCCGGGCAGTTGCACGGGCTTCTTGGCCATGTAGATGGTCTTGAACTCC
ACCAGGTAGTGGCCGCCGTCCTTCAGCTTCAGGGCCTGGTGGATCTCGCCCTTCAGCACGCCGTCGCGGG
GGTACAGGCGCTCGGTGGAGGCCTCCCAGCCCATGGTCTTCTTCTGCATTACGGGGCCGTCGGGGGGGAA
GTTGGTGCCGCGCATCTTCACCTTGTAGATCAGCGTGCCGTCCTGCAGGGAGGAGTCCTGGGTCACGGTC
ACCAGACCGCCGTCCTCGAAGTTCATCACGCGCTCCCACTTGAAGCCCTCGGGGAAGGACAGCTTCTTGT
AATCGGGGATGTCGGCGGGGTGCTTCACGTACGCCTTGGAGCCGTACATGAACTGGGGGGACAGGATGTC
CCAGGCGAAGGGCAGGGGGCCGCCCTTGGTCACCTTCAGCTTGGCGGTCTGGGTGCCCTCGTAGGGGCGG
CCCTCGCCCTCGCCCTCGATCTCGAACTCGTGGCCGTTCATGGAGCCCTCCATGCGCACCTTGAAGCGCA
TGAACTCTTTGATGACCTCCTCGCCCTTGCTCACCATACCGGTGCCTCCTTAATTAAGCATGCGGATCGT
GCTCATTTCGGGCGGCGAATCTCTCGGCGTCGAAATGATGTATGCCGTGCTGGTCGTACACACGGGTACT
CCCAGAGCCTACTCGACCGAGCACACGCAGGACAAACTCGCCCACCCCGGGTGGGTTCTCCCGCTCGTCA
GAGACCCTTCTCACACCGGGCCTGTGCGTGCGAACGCACAGATCAACGCCGGGATGGCGTAGAGCTCACT
GCGCAGCACCGTGGGGATGCGGCCGATCATCACGTCGCGGATCGTGCCGCCTCCCACGGCCGTGACGGTG
CCGACGATCCAATATTTCTAGAGTTTAAACAGTATTAAACGCGAATTCTTATAAAGCTTCTACTTGTACA
GCTCGTCAGAGACCCTTCTCACACCGGGCCTGTGCGTGCGAACGCACAGATCAACGCCGGGATGGCGTAG
AGCTCACTGCGCAGCACCGTGGGGATGCGGCCGATCATCACGTCGCGGATCGTGCCGCCTCCCACGGCCG
TGACGGTGCCGACGATCCAATATTTCTAGAGTTTAAACAGTATTAAACGCGAATTCTATACTAGTATTAA
AAAAAAAAGCCCCGCGATTGCGGGGCTTTTTTTTTTCGACGGCGAGGGTTCCGACCGCTGCAACTCCCGG
TGCAACCTTGTCCCGGTCTATTCTCTTCACTGCACCAGCTCCAATCTGGTGTGAATGCCCCTCGTCTGTT
CGCGCAGGCGGGGGGCTCTATTCGTTTGTCAGCATCGAAAGTAGCCAGATCAGGGATGCGTTGCAACCGC
GTATGCCCAGGTCAGAAGAGTCGCACAAGAGTTGCAGACCCCTGGAAAGAAAAATGGCCAGAGGGCGAAA
ACACCCTCTGACCAGCGGAGCGGGCGACGGGAATCGAACCCGCGTAGCTAGTTTGGAAGAATGGGTGTCT
GCCGACCACATATATGGGCCGGTCAAGATAGGTTTTTACCCCCTCTCGGCTGCATCCTCTAAGTGGAAAG
AAATTGCAGGTCGTAGAAGCGCGTTGAAGCCTGAGAGTTGCACAGGAGTTGCAACCCGGTAGCCTTGTTC
ACGACGAGAGGAGACCTAGTTGGCACGTCGCGGATGGGGATCGCTGAAGACTCAGCGCAGCGGGAGGATC
CAAGCCTCATACGTCAACCCGCAGGACGGTGTGAGGTACTACGCGCTGCAGACCTACGACAACAAGATGG
ACGCCGAAGCCTGGCTCGCGGGCGAGAAGCGGCTCATCGAGATGGAGACCTGGACCCCTCCACAGGACCG
GGCGAAGAAGGCAGCCGCCAGCGCCATCACGCTGGAGGAGTACACCCGGAAGTGGCTCGTGGAGCGCGAC
CTCGCAGACGGCACCAGGGATCTGTACAGCGGGCACGCGGAGCGCCGCATCTACCCGGTGCTAGGTGAAG
TGGCGGTCACAGAGATGACGCCAGCTCTGGTGCGTGCGTGGTGGGCCGGGATGGGTAGGAAGCACCCGAC
TGCCCGCCGGCATGCCTACAACGTCCTCCGGGCGGTGATGAACACAGCGGTCGAGGACAAGCTGATCGCA
GAGAACCCGTGCCGGATCGAGCAGAAGGCAGCCGATGAGCGCGACGTAGAGGCGCTGACGCCTGAGGAGC
TGGACATCGTCGCCGCTGAGATCTTCGTGCACTACCGGATCGCGGCATACATCCTGGCGTGGACGAGCCT
CCGGTTCGGAGAGCTGATCGAGCTTCGCCGCAAGGACATCGTGGACGACGGCATGACGATGAAGCTCCGG
GTGCGCCGTGGCGCTTCCCGCGTGGGGAACAAGATCGTCGTTGGCAACGCCAAGACCGTCCGGTCGAAGC
GTCCTGTGACGGTTCCGCCTCACGTCGCGGAGATGATCCGAGCGCACATGAAGGACCGTACGAAGATGAA
CAAGGGCCCCGAGGCATTCCTGGTGACCACGACGCAGGGCAACCGGCTGTCGAAGTCCGCGTTCACCAAG
TCGCTGAAGCGTGGCTACGCCAAGATCGGTCGGCCGGAACTCCGCATCCACGACCTCCGCGCTGTCGGCG
CTACGTTCGCCGCTCAGGCAGGTGCGACGACCAAGGAGCTGATGGCCCGCCTCGGTCACACGACTCCTAG
GATGGCGATGAAGTACCAGATGGCGTCTGAGGCCCGCGACGAGGCTATCGCTGAGGCGATGTCCAAGCTG
GCCAAGACCTCCTGAAACGCAAAAAGCCCCCCTCCCAAGGACACTGAGTCCTAAAGAGGGGGGTTTCTTG
TCAGTACGCGAAGAACCACGCCTGGCCGCGAGCGCCAGCACCGCCGCTCTGTGCGGAGACCTGGGCACCA
GCCCCGCCGCCGCCAGGAGCATTGCCGTTCCCGCCAGCTAGCCACCTGACGTCGGGGGGGGGGGAAAGCC
ACGTTGTGTCTCAAAATCTCTGATGTTACATTGCACAAGATAAAAATATATCATCATGAACAATAAAACT
GTCTGCTTACATAAACAGTAATACAAGGGGTGTTATGAGCCATATTCAACGGGAAACGTCTTGCTCGAGG
CCGCGATTAAATTCCAACATGGATGCTGATTTATATGGGTATAAATGGGCTCGCGATAATGTCGGGCAAT
CAGGTGCGACAATCTATCGCTTGTATGGGAAGCCCCATGCGCCAGAGTTGTTTCTGAAACATGGCAAAGG
TAGCGTTGCCAATGATGTTACAGATGAGATGGTCAGACTAAACTGGCTGACGGAATTTATGCCTCTTCCG
ACCATCAAGCATTTTATCCGTACTCCTGATGATGCATGGTTACTCACCACTGCGATCCCCGGGAAAACAG
CATTCCAGGTATTAGAAGAATATCCTGATTCAGGTGAAAATATTGTTGATGCGCTGGCAGTGTTCCTGCG
CCGGTTGCATTCGATTCCTGTTTGTAATTGTCCTTTTAACAGCGATCGCGTATTTCGCCTCGCTCAGGCG
CAATCACGAATGAATAACGGTTTGGTTGATGCGAGTGATTTTGATGACGAGCGTAATGGCTGGCCTGTTG
AACAAGTCTGGAAAGAAATGCATAATCTTTTGCCATTCTCACCGGATTCAGTCGTCACTCATGGTGATTT
CTCACTTGATAACCTTATTTTTGACGAGGGGAAATTAATAGGTTGTATTGATGTTGGACGAGTCGGAATC
GCAGACCGATACCAGGATCTTGCCATCCTATGGAACTGCCTCGGTGAGTTTTCTCCTTCATTACAGAAAC
GGCTTTTTCAAAAATATGGTATTGATAATCCTGATATGAATAAATTGCAGTTTCATTTGATGCTCGATGA
GTTTTTCTAATCAGAATTGGTTAATTGGTTGTAACACTGGCAGAGCATTACGCTGACTTGACGGGACGGC
GGCTTTGTTGAATAAATCGAACTTTTGCTGAGTTGAAGGATCAGATCACGCATCTTCCCGACAACGCAGA
CCGTTCCGTGGCAAAGCAAAAGTTCAAAATCACCAACTGGTCCACCTACAACAAAGCTCTCACCAACCGT
GGCTCCCTCACGATATCAATAAACGAAAGGCTCAGTCGAAAGACTGGGCCTTTCGTTTATCTGTTGTTTG
AAAAAAAAAAGCGCCGCAACTGCGGCGCTTTTTTTTTTGAATTCTCTGACCAGGGAAAATAGCCCTCTGA
CCTGGGGATTTGCGATCCCTATCAGTGATAGATATAATCTGGGAGGAGACGATTAATGCGTCTCGGTTTT
TGTACTCGAAAGAAGCTACAAAGATAAGGCTTCATGCCGAAATCAACACCCTGTCATTTTATGGCAGGGT
GTTTTTTTTTTGTCGACTTGGGGACCCTAGAGGTCCCCTTTTTTATTTTTTTGGATGAAGAGCATTATCA
ATGGCTCTTCACAGGAAGCTTAAAAAAAAAAGCCCCGCGATTGCGGGGCTTTTTTTTTTTAATACGGTTA
TCCACAGAATCAGGGGATAACGCAGGAAAGAACATGTGAGCAAAAGGCCAGCAAAAGGCCAGGAACCGTA
AAAAGGCCGCGTTGCTGGCGTTTTTCCATAGGCTCCGCCCCCCTGACGAGCATCACAAAAATCGACGCTC
AAGTCAGAGGTGGCGAAACCCGACAGGACTATAAAGATACCAGGCGTTTCCCCCTGGAAGCTCCCTCGTG
CGCTCTCCTGTTCCGACCCTGCCGCTTACCGGATACCTGTCCGCCTTTCTCCCCTCGGGAAGCGTGGCGC
TTTCTCATAGCTCACGCTGTAGGTATCTCAGTTCGGTGTAGGTCGTTCGCTCCAAGCTGGGCTGTGTGCA
CGAACCCCCCGTTCAGCCCGACCGCTGCGCCTTATCCGGTAACTATCGTCTTGAGTCCAACCCGGTAAGA
CACGACTTATCGCCACTGGCAGCAGCCACTGGTAACAGGATTAGCAGAGCGAGGTATGTAGGCGGTGCTA
CAGAGTTCTTGAAGTGGTGGCCTAACTACGGCTACACTAGAAGG
Features (pLannotate 1.2.2; 17 found; start..end, strand, type, name):
    195..244     +  terminator     rrnB T1 terminator (fragment): transcription terminator T1 from the E. coli rrnB gene
    324..350     +  promoter       PLtetO-1 promoter (fragment): modified phage lambda PL promoter with tet operator sites (Lutz and Bujard, 1997)
    360..381     +  promoter       tight TRE promoter (fragment): Tet-responsive promoter PTight, consisting of seven tet operator sequences followed by the minimal CMV promoter
    392..3754    +  CDS            cas9-1: CAS9A_STRTD - Also known as csn1. Experimental evidence at protein level: Swiss-Prot protein existence level 1. CRISPR (clustered regularly interspaced short palindromic repeat) is an adaptive immune system that provides protection against mobile genetic elements (viruses, transposable elements and conjugative plasmids). CRISPR clusters contain spacers, sequences complementary to antecedent mobile elements, and target invading nucleic acids. CRISPR clusters are transcribed and processed into CRISPR RNA (crRNA). In type II CRISPR systems correct processing of pre-crRNA requires a trans- encoded
   3858..3885    +  terminator     rrnB T2 terminator: transcription terminator T2 from the E. coli rrnB gene
   3998..4618    +  CDS            tetR: TETR2_ECOLX - Experimental evidence at protein level: Swiss-Prot protein existence level 1. TetR is the repressor of the tetracycline resistance element; its N-terminal region forms a helix-turn-helix structure and binds DNA. Binding of tetracycline to TetR reduces the repressor affinity for the tetracycline resistance gene (tetA) promoter operator sites. From Escherichia coli.
   4726..5427    -  CDS            dTomato: dTomato is a basic (constitutively fluorescent) orange fluorescent protein published in 2004, derived from Discosoma sp.. It is reported to be a somewhat slowly-maturing dimer with low acid sensitivity.
   5644..5748    -  CDS            Y4104_STRCO (fragment): Protein inferred from homology: Swiss-Prot protein existence level 3. From Streptomyces coelicolor (strain ATCC BAA-471 / A3(2) / M145).
   5862..5966    -  CDS            Y4104_STRCO (fragment): Protein inferred from homology: Swiss-Prot protein existence level 3. From Streptomyces coelicolor (strain ATCC BAA-471 / A3(2) / M145).
   6530..7642    +  CDS            33: VINT_BPML5 - Also known as int. Protein inferred from homology: Swiss-Prot protein existence level 3. Integrase is necessary for integration of the phage into the host genome by site-specific recombination. From Mycobacterium phage L5 (Mycobacteriophage L5).
   7704..7808    -  CDS            32 (fragment): VG32_BPML5 - Protein predicted: Swiss-Prot protein existence level 4. From Mycobacterium phage L5 (Mycobacteriophage L5).
   7945..8760    +  CDS            KanR: aminoglycoside phosphotransferase; aph(3')-Ia; confers resistance to kanamycin in bacteria or G418 (Geneticin®) in eukaryotes
   8901..8972    +  CDS            TRA2_ECOLX (fragment): Protein predicted: Swiss-Prot protein existence level 4. Required for transposition of transposon Tn903. From Escherichia coli.
   8981..9030    +  terminator     rrnB T1 terminator (fragment): transcription terminator T1 from the E. coli rrnB gene
   9115..9132    +  promoter       PLtetO-1 promoter (fragment): modified phage lambda PL promoter with tet operator sites (Lutz and Bujard, 1997)
   9181..9241    +  misc_RNA       St1 gRNA scaffold (fragment): guide RNA scaffold for the Streptococcus thermophilus CRISPR/Cas9 system (Esvelt et al., 2013)
   9473..147     -  rep_origin     ori (across the origin): high-copy-number ColE1/pMB1/pBR322/pUC origin of replication
