[The description below was written by a language model from this plasmid's Addgene catalogue record and pLannotate feature annotations shown in this document.]
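Description:
pJL34 is a kanamycin-resistant, L5-integrative CRISPR interference vector for Mycobacterium tuberculosis, built on the pIRL2 backbone and about 9.9 kb in size. It is propagated in E. coli through a high-copy ColE1/pUC-type origin. No mycobacterial replication origin is annotated. Instead, the plasmid carries the mycobacteriophage L5 integrase gene, which mediates site-specific recombination into the host chromosome so that the construct is maintained as an integrated copy. A single aminoglycoside phosphotransferase (KanR) marker provides selection in both hosts.

The interference machinery consists of a Streptococcus thermophilus CRISPR1-type Cas9 coding sequence preceded by tet-operator-containing promoter fragments. The stated CRISPRi purpose implies a nuclease-inactive form, although the feature table does not annotate the inactivating mutations. A second tet-operator promoter fragment lies upstream of an St1 guide RNA scaffold, where a targeting spacer would be placed; the record does not describe any target-specific guide. A tetR repressor gene is also present, so expression of both the Cas9 protein and the guide should be held off until a tetracycline-class inducer relieves repression, giving controlled knockdown of the target gene. rrnB T1 and T2 terminators insulate these units.

The insert that distinguishes pJL34 is tdTomato, expressed constitutively from the psmyc promoter and oriented opposite to the Cas9 and tetR genes. The automated annotation labels only one dTomato unit and does not annotate the promoter itself. This red fluorescent marker allows bacteria carrying the system to be tracked independently of induction, supporting live single-cell imaging combined with conditional gene repression in mycobacteria.
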