Addgene plasmid #227431: pJL34
Purpose: Kanamycin resistant L5-integrative vector for CRISPR interference in M.tuberculosis with the constitutive expression of tdTomato under the control of the psmyc promotor (psmyc::tdTomato)
Depositing lab: Pierre Santucci. Depositing organization: CNRS UMR 7255, Laboratoire d'Ingénierie des Systèmes Macromoléculaires. Publication: Fluorescence-based CRISPR interference system for controlled genetic repression and live single-cell imaging in mycobacteria. Laudouze J, Point V, Achache W, Crauste C, Canaan S, Santucci P. FEBS Lett. 2025 Feb;599(4):488-501. doi: 10.1002/1873-3468.15071. Epub 2024 Dec 1. PubMed 39618159.
Backbone
  Vector backbone: pIRL2
  Vector type: Bacterial Expression, CRISPR
Growth in bacteria
  Bacterial resistance: Kanamycin, 50 μg/mL
  Growth temperature: 37°C
  Growth strain: DH5alpha
  Copy number: Unknown
Gene/Insert
  Gene/Insert name: tdTomato
Terms and licenses: Academic/Nonprofit Terms; Industry Terms: Not Available to Industry
How to cite: pJL34 was a gift from Pierre Santucci (Addgene plasmid # 227431 ; http://n2t.net/addgene:227431 ; RRID:Addgene_227431)
